Addgene plasmid #245667: pICSL60006
Purpose: Level 0 Golden Gate part RbcS terminator, GCTT - CGCT
Depositing lab: Mark Youles. Depositing organization: Sainsbury Laboratory, Norwich.
Backbone
  Vector backbone: pICH41276
  Backbone size w/o insert (bp): 2249
  Vector type: Synthetic Biology
Growth in bacteria
  Bacterial resistance: Spectinomycin, 50 μg/mL
  Growth temperature: 37°C
  Growth strain: DH5alpha
  Copy number: High Copy
Gene/Insert
  Gene/Insert name: RbcS terminator
  Species: Synthetic
  Insert size (bp): 646
  Mutation: BsaI/BpiI sites removed by point-mutation
  Cloning method: Restriction Enzyme; 5′ cloning site BsaI (destroyed during cloning); 3′ cloning site BsaI (destroyed during cloning)
  Sequencing primers: 5′ TCACATGTTCTTTCCTGCG; 3′ GTCTCATGAGCGGATACATATTTGAATG
Terms and licenses: Academic/Nonprofit Terms; Industry Terms: Not Available to Industry
Depositor comments: Level 0 terminator module used for GoldenGate assemblies using the MoClo overhang syntax
How to cite: pICSL60006 was a gift from Mark Youles (Addgene plasmid # 245667 ; http://n2t.net/addgene:245667 ; RRID:Addgene_245667)
