[The description below was written by a language model from this plasmid's Addgene catalogue record and pLannotate feature annotations shown in this document.]
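Description:
pICSL60006 is a Level 0 Golden Gate (MoClo) part plasmid that stores a plant transcriptional terminator as a standardised, reusable module. It is built on the pICH41276 backbone, a small synthetic-biology cloning vector for E. coli. The vector carries a high-copy ColE1/pUC-type origin of replication and is selected with spectinomycin through an aadA aminoglycoside adenylyltransferase gene, with an AmpR (bla) promoter annotated upstream of it. The short lacI, integrase and gentamicin acetyltransferase hits in the feature table are only fragments. They are most likely remnants of the backbone and of the integron-derived resistance cassette rather than functional genes.

The insert is a roughly 646 bp RbcS terminator. The annotation identifies it as the E9 terminator, the terminator and polyadenylation signal of the pea rbcS-E9 gene, although the catalogue lists the species as synthetic. Internal BsaI and BpiI recognition sites were removed by point mutation, so the part is "domesticated" and is not cut internally by the Type IIS enzymes used in assembly. The part is flanked by the fusion overhangs GCTT and CGCT, which in the MoClo syntax define the terminator position at the 3′ end of a transcription unit. The record lists the BsaI sites used to clone the insert as destroyed during cloning.

The plasmid has no promoter-driven payload, tag or reporter of its own. It serves as a donor of the terminator module, which is combined in one-pot Golden Gate reactions with promoter, coding-sequence and other Level 0 parts to build Level 1 transcription units, typically for plant expression constructs.
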