Features (pLannotate 1.2.2; 7 found; start..end, strand, type, name):
      1..589     +  rep_origin     ori: high-copy-number ColE1/pMB1/pBR322/pUC origin of replication
    772..821     +  CDS            lacI (fragment): lac repressor; lacI; The lac repressor binds to the lac operator to inhibit transcription in E. coli. This inhibition can be relieved by adding lactose or isopropyl-β-D-thiogalactopyranoside (IPTG).
    841..1482    +  terminator     E9 terminator: terminator and polyadenylation signal from the pea rbcS-E9 gene
   1608..1712    +  promoter       AmpR promoter: bla
   1703..1783    -  CDS            int (fragment): INT2_ECOLX - Protein inferred from homology: Swiss-Prot protein existence level 3. Putative integrase believed to be involved in the insertion of antibiotic resistance genes into plasmids and transposons. From Escherichia coli.
   1871..1927    +  CDS            GmR (fragment): gentamycin acetyltransferase; aacC1; confers resistance to gentamycin
   1934..2722    +  CDS            aadA: S3AD_ECOLX - Experimental evidence at protein level: Swiss-Prot protein existence level 1. Mediates bacterial resistance to the antibiotics streptomycin and spectinomycin. From Escherichia coli.
>Addgene plasmid #245667 | pICSL60006 | addgene full sequence | sequence record 495561 | Addgene NGS Result
TTGAGATCCTTTTTTTCTGCGCGTAATCTGCTGCTTGCAAACAAAAAAACCACCGCTACCAGCGGTGGTT
TGTTTGCCGGATCAAGAGCTACCAACTCTTTTTCCGAAGGTAACTGGCTTCAGCAGAGCGCAGATACCAA
ATACTGTTCTTCTAGTGTAGCCGTAGTTAGGCCACCACTTCAAGAACTCTGTAGCACCGCCTACATACCT
CGCTCTGCTAATCCTGTTACCAGTGGCTGCTGCCAGTGGCGATAAGTCGTGTCTTACCGGGTTGGACTCA
AGACGATAGTTACCGGATAAGGCGCAGCGGTCGGGCTGAACGGGGGGTTCGTGCACACAGCCCAGCTTGG
AGCGAACGACCTACACCGAACTGAGATACCTACAGCGTGAGCTATGAGAAAGCGCCACGCTTCCCGAAGG
GAGAAAGGCGGACAGGTATCCGGTAAGCGGCAGGGTCGGAACAGGAGAGCGCACGAGGGAGCTTCCAGGG
GGAAACGCCTGGTATCTTTATAGTCCTGTCGGGTTTCGCCACCTCTGACTTGAGCGTCGATTTTTGTGAT
GCTCGTCAGGGGGGCGGAGCCTATGGAAAAACGCCAGCAACGCGGCCTTTTTACGGTTCCTGGCCTTTTG
CTGGCCTTTTGCTCACATGTTCTTTCCTGCGTTATCCCCTGATTCTGTGGATAACCGTATTACCGCCTTT
GAGTGAGCTGATACCGCTCGCCGCAGCCGAACGACCGAGCGCAGCGAGTCAGTGAGCGAGGAAGCGGAAG
AGCGCCCAATACGCAAACCGCCTCTCCCCGCGCGTTGGCCGATTCATTAATCACTCTGTGGTCTCAGCTT
AGCTTTCGTTCGTATCATCGGTTTCGACAACGTTCGTCAAGTTCAATGCATCAGTTTCATTGCGCACACA
CCAGAATCCTACTGAGTTTGAGTATTATGGCATTGGGAAAACTGTTTTTCTTGTACCATTTGTTGTGCTT
GTAATTTACTGTGTTTTTTATTCGGTTTTCGCTATCGAACTGTGAAATGGAAATGGATGGAGAAGAGTTA
ATGAATGATATGGTCCTTTTGTTCATTCTCAAATTAATATTATTTGTTTTTTCTCTTATTTGTTGTGTGT
TGAATTTGAAATTATAAGAGATATGCAAACATTTTGTTTTGAGTAAAAATGTGTCAAATCGTGGCCTCTA
ATGACCGAAGTTAATATGAGGAGTAAAACACTTGTAGTTGTACCATTATGCTTATTCACTAGGCAACAAA
TATATTTTCAGACCTAGAAAAGCTGCAAATGTTACTGAATACAAGTATGTCCTCTTGTGTTTTAGACATT
TATGAACTTTCCTTTATGTAATTTTCCAGAATCCTTGTCAGATTCTAATCATTGCTTTATAATTATAGTT
ATACTCATGGATTTGTAGTTGAGTATGAAAATATTTTTTAATGCATTTTATGACTTGCCAATTGATTGAC
AACATGCATCAACGCTTGAGACCACGAAGTGGCTCTTCAGTGGACGAAAGGGCCTCGTGATACGCCTATT
TTTATAGGTTAATGTCATGATAATAATGGTTTCTTAGACGTCAGGTGGCACTTTTCGGGGAAATGTGCGC
GGAACCCCTATTTGTTTATTTTTCTAAATACATTCAAATATGTATCCGCTCATGAGACAATAACCCTGAT
AAATGCTTCAATAATATTGAAAAAGGAAGAGTATGCGCTCACGCAACTGGTCCAGAACCTTGACCGAACG
CAGCGGTGGTAACGGCGCAGTGGCGGTTTTCATGGCTTGTTATGACTGTTTTTTTTTGGGGTACAGTCTA
TGCCTCGGGCATCCAAGCAGCAAGCGCGTTACGCCGTGGGTCGATGTTTGATGTTATGGAGCAGCAACGA
TGTTACGCAGCAGGGCAGTCGCCCTAAAACAAAGTTAAACATCATGAGGGAAGCGGTGATCGCCGAAGTA
TCGACTCAACTATCAGAGGTAGTTGGCGTCATCGAGCGCCATCTCGAACCGACGTTGCTGGCCGTACATT
TGTACGGCTCCGCAGTGGATGGCGGCCTGAAGCCACACAGCGATATTGATTTGCTGGTTACGGTGACCGT
AAGGCTTGATGAAACAACGCGGCGAGCTTTGATCAACGACCTTTTGGAAACTTCGGCTTCCCCTGGAGAG
AGCGAGATTCTCCGCGCTGTAGAAGTCACCATTGTTGTGCACGACGACATCATTCCGTGGCGTTATCCAG
CTAAGCGCGAACTGCAATTTGGAGAATGGCAGCGCAATGACATTCTTGCAGGTATCTTCGAGCCAGCCAC
GATCGACATTGATCTGGCTATCTTGCTGACAAAAGCAAGAGAACATAGCGTTGCCTTGGTAGGTCCAGCG
GCGGAGGAACTCTTTGATCCGGTTCCTGAACAGGATCTATTTGAGGCGCTAAATGAAACCTTAACGCTAT
GGAACTCGCCGCCCGACTGGGCTGGCGATGAGCGAAATGTAGTGCTTACGTTGTCCCGCATTTGGTACAG
CGCAGTAACCGGCAAAATCGCGCCGAAGGATGTCGCTGCCGACTGGGCAATGGAGCGCCTGCCGGCCCAG
TATCAGCCCGTCATACTTGAAGCTAGACAGGCTTATCTTGGACAAGAAGAAGATCGCTTGGCCTCGCGCG
CAGATCAGTTGGAAGAATTTGTCCATTACGTAAAAGGCGAGATCACCAAGGTAGTCGGCAAATAACTGTC
AGACCAAGTTTACTCATATATACTTTAGATTGATTTAAAACTTCATTTTTAATTTAAAAGGATCTAGGTG
AAGATCCTTTTTGATAATCTCATGACCAAAATCCCTTAACGTGAGTTTTCGTTCCACTGAGCGTCAGACC
CCGTAGAAAAGATCAAAGGATCTTC
